Addgene plasmid #89292: pMX-IY LC3C
Purpose: For expression of the mammalian Atg8 protein LC3C without a tag
Depositing lab: Michael Lazarou. Depositing organization: Monash University. Publication: Atg8 family LC3/GABARAP proteins are crucial for autophagosome-lysosome fusion but not autophagosome formation during PINK1/Parkin mitophagy and starvation. Nguyen TN, Padman BS, Usher J, Oorschot V, Ramm G, Lazarou M. J Cell Biol. 2016 Dec 19;215(6):857-874. Epub 2016 Nov 18. 10.1083/jcb.201607039 PubMed 27864321.
Backbone
  Vector backbone: pMX
  Vector type: Mammalian Expression, Retroviral
  Selectable markers: IRES-YFP
Growth in bacteria
  Bacterial resistance: Ampicillin, 100 μg/mL
  Growth temperature: 30°C
  Growth strain: NEB Stable
  Copy number: High Copy
Gene/Insert
  Gene/Insert name: LC3C (alt names: MAP1LC3C; ATG8J)
  Species: H. sapiens (human)
  Entrez Gene: MAP1LC3C (a.k.a. ATG8J, LC3C)
  Tag / fusion protein: IRES-YFP (C terminal on backbone)
  Cloning method: Gibson Cloning
  Sequencing primers: 5′ pBMN 5'
Terms and licenses: Academic/Nonprofit Terms; Industry Terms: Not Available to Industry
How to cite: pMX-IY LC3C was a gift from Michael Lazarou (Addgene plasmid # 89292 ; http://n2t.net/addgene:89292 ; RRID:Addgene_89292)
