[The description below was written by a language model from this plasmid's Addgene catalogue record and pLannotate feature annotations shown in this document.]
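Description:
pMX-IY LC3C is a Moloney murine leukemia virus-based retroviral vector built on the pMX backbone for expressing untagged human LC3C (MAP1LC3C, also called ATG8J), a member of the mammalian Atg8 family of ubiquitin-like autophagy proteins. The 6.4 kb plasmid is propagated in E. coli through a high-copy ColE1/pUC-type origin and an ampicillin resistance gene with its own bla promoter. A short lacI fragment in the backbone appears to be a cloning remnant.

The viral portion is flanked by MMLV long terminal repeats. No separate internal promoter is annotated, so transcription of the payload is presumably driven by the 5′ LTR. Downstream of that LTR lie the MMLV packaging signal (with a fragment annotated as MESV Ψ), a truncated gag sequence lacking its start codon that extends the packaging region, and a pol-derived segment containing a splice acceptor. These elements allow the genomic RNA to be encapsidated when gag, pol and env are supplied in trans by a packaging cell line or helper plasmids. The 3′ end is annotated as a short fragment matching a ΔU3 LTR directly followed by a larger MMLV LTR segment. The record does not describe the vector as self-inactivating.

The LC3C coding sequence, inserted by Gibson assembly, is followed by an EMCV IRES and EYFP. One bicistronic transcript therefore yields native LC3C and a separate fluorescent reporter, not a fusion protein. YFP serves as the marker for identifying or sorting transduced cells, as no drug selection cassette is present. The construct suits stable re-expression of LC3C in mammalian cells, and the associated publication studies LC3/GABARAP proteins in PINK1/Parkin mitophagy and starvation-induced autophagy.
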