Features (pLannotate 1.2.2; 14 found; start..end, strand, type, name):
     82..675     +  LTR            LTR: long terminal repeat from Moloney murine leukemia virus
    738..937     +  misc_feature   MMLV Ψ: packaging signal of Moloney murine leukemia virus (MMLV)
    989..1077    +  misc_feature   MESV Ψ (fragment): packaging signal of murine embryonic stem cell virus
   1154..1570    +  CDS            gag (truncated): truncated Moloney murine leukemia virus (MMLV) gag gene lacking the start codon
   1580..1954    +  misc_feature   pol region: Moloney murine leukemia virus (MMLV) pol region containing the splice acceptor site
   2008..2448    +  CDS            MAP1LC3C: MLP3C_HUMAN - Experimental evidence at protein level: Swiss-Prot protein existence level 1. Ubiquitin-like modifier that plays a crucial role in antibacterial autophagy (xenophagy) through the selective binding of CALCOCO2. Recruits all ATG8 family members to infecting bacteria such as S.Typhimurium (PubMed:23022382). May also play a role in aggrephagy, the macroautophagic degradation of ubiquitinated and aggregated proteins (PubMed:28404643). From Homo sapiens (Human).
   2611..3073    +  misc_feature   IRES: internal ribosome entry site (IRES) of the encephalomyocarditis virus (EMCV)
   3087..3806    +  CDS            EYFP: enhanced YFP mammalian codon-optimized
   3855..3976    +  LTR            3' LTR (ΔU3) (fragment): self-inactivating 3' long terminal repeat (LTR) from Moloney murine leukemia virus
   3977..4446    +  LTR            LTR: long terminal repeat from Moloney murine leukemia virus
   4512..4564    -  CDS            lacI (fragment): lac repressor; lacI; The lac repressor binds to the lac operator to inhibit transcription in E. coli. This inhibition can be relieved by adding lactose or isopropyl-β-D-thiogalactopyranoside (IPTG).
   4747..5335    -  rep_origin     ori: high-copy-number ColE1/pMB1/pBR322/pUC origin of replication
   5499..6359    -  CDS            AmpR: β-lactamase; bla; confers resistance to ampicillin, carbenicillin, and related antibiotics
   6360..52      -  promoter       AmpR promoter (across the origin): bla
>Addgene plasmid #89292 | pMX-IY LC3C | addgene full sequence | sequence record 215722 | Addgene NGS Result
GCGGATACATATTTGAATGTATTTAGAAAAATAAACAAATAGGGGTTCCGCGCACATTTCCCCGAAAAGT
GCCACCTGCATAATGAAAGACCCCACCTGTAGGTTTGGCAAGCTAGCTTAAGTAACGCCATTTTGCAAGG
CATGGAAAAATACATAACTGAGAATAGAAAAGTTCAGATCAAGGTCAGGAACAGATGGAACAGCTGAATA
TGGGCCAAACAGGATATCTGTGGTAAGCAGTTCCTGCCCCGGCTCAGGGCCAAGAACAGATGGAACAGCT
GAATATGGGCCAAACAGGATATCTGTGGTAAGCAGTTCCTGCCCCGGCTCAGGGCCAAGAACAGATGGTC
CCCAGATGCGGTCCAGCCCTCAGCAGTTTCTAGAGAACCATCAGATGTTTCCAGGGTGCCCCAAGGACCT
GAAATGACCCTGTGCCTTATTTGAACTAACCAATCAGTTCGCTTCTCGCTTCTGTTCGCGCGCTTCTGCT
CCCCGAGCTCAATAAAAGAGCCCACAACCCCTCACTCGGCGCGCCAGTCCTCCGATTGACTGAGTCGCCC
GGGTACCCGTGTATCCAATAAACCCTCTTGCAGTTGCATCCGACTTGTGGTCTCGCTGTTCCTTGGGAGG
GTCTCCTCTGAGTGATTGACTACCCGTCAGCGGGGGTCTTTCATTTGGGGGCTCGTCCGGGATCGGGAGA
CCCCTGCCCAGGGACCACCGACCCACCACCGGGAGGTAAGCTGGCCAGCAACTTATCTGTGTCTGTCCGA
TTGTCTAGTGTCTATGACTGATTTTATGCGCCTGCGTCGGTACTAGTTAGCTAACTAGCTCTGTATCTGG
CGGACCCGTGGTGGAACTGACGAGTTCGGAACACCCGGCCGCAACCCTGGGAGACGTCCCAGGGACTTCG
GGGGCCGTTTTTGTGGCCCGACCTGAGTCCAAAAATCCCGATCGTTTTGGACTCTTTGGTGCACCCCCCT
AATAGGAGGGATATGTGGTTCTGGTAGGAGACGAGAACCTAAAACAGTTCCCGCCTCCGTCTGAATTTTT
GCTTTCGGTTTGGGACCGAAGCCGCGCCGCGCGTCTTGTCTGCTGCAGCATCGTTCTGTGTTGTCTCTGT
CTGACTGTGTTTCTGTATTTGTCTGAAAATTAGGGCCAGACTGTTACCACTCCCTTAAGTTTGACCTTAG
GTCACTGGAAAGATGTCGAGCGGATCGCTCACAACCAGTCGGTAGATGTCAAGAAGAGACGTTGGGTTAC
CTTCTGCTCTGCAGAATGGCCAACCTTTAACGTCGGATGGCCGCGAGACGGCACCTTTAACCGAGACCTC
ATCACCCAGGTTAAGATCAAGGTCTTTTCACCTGGCCCGCATGGACACCCAGACCAGGTCCCCTACATCG
TGACCTGGGAAGCCTTGGCTTTTGACCCCCCTCCCTGGGTCAAGCCCTTTGTACACCCTAAGCCTCCGCC
TCCTCTTCCTCCATCCGCCCCGTCTCTCCCCCTTGAACCTCCTCGTTCGACCCCGCCTCGATCCTCCCTT
TATCCAGCCCTCACTCCTTCTCTAGGCGCCCCCATATGGCCATATGAGATCTTATATGGGGCACCCCCGC
CCCTTGTAAACTTCCCTGACCCTGACATGACAAGAGTTACTAACAGCCCCTCTCTCCAAGCTCACTTACA
GGCTCTCTACTTAGTCCAGCACGAAGTCTGGAGACCTCTGGCGGCAGCCTACCAAGAACAACTGGACCGA
CCGGTGGTACCTCACCCTTACCGAGTCGGCGACACAGTGTGGGTCCGCCGACACCAGACTAAGAACCTAG
AACCTCGCTGGAAAGGACCTTACACAGTCCTGCTGACCACCCCCACCGCCCTCAAAGTAGACGGCATCGC
AGCTTGGATACACGCCGCCCACGTGAAGGCTGCCGACCCCGGGGGTGGACCATCCTCTAGACTGCCGGAT
CTAGCTAGTTAATTAAGGATCCCAGTGTGGTGGTACGGAATTCCACCATGCCGCCTCCACAGAAAATCCC
AAGCGTCAGACCCTTCAAGCAGAGGAAAAGCTTGGCAATCAGACAAGAGGAAGTTGCTGGAATCCGGGCA
AAGTTCCCCAACAAAATCCCGGTGGTAGTGGAGCGCTACCCCAGGGAGACGTTCCTGCCCCCGCTGGACA
AAACCAAGTTCCTGGTCCCGCAGGAGCTGACCATGACCCAGTTCCTCAGCATCATCCGGAGCCGCATGGT
CCTGAGAGCCACGGAAGCCTTTTACTTGCTGGTGAACAACAAGAGCCTGGTCAGCATGAGCGCAACCATG
GCAGAGATCTACAGAGACTACAAGGATGAGGATGGCTTCGTGTACATGACCTACGCCTCCCAGGAGACAT
TTGGCTGCCTGGAGTCAGCAGCCCCCAGGGATGGGAGCAGCCTTGAGGACAGACCCTGCAATCCTCTCTA
GCTCGAGGGCCGGCGCGCCGCGGCCGCTACGTAAATTCCGCCCCCCCCCCCCCTCTCCCTCCCCCCCCCC
TAACGTTACTGGCCGAAGCCGCTTGGAATAAGGCCGGTGTGCGTTTGTCTATATGTTATTTTCCACCATA
TTGCCGTCTTTTGGCAATGTGAGGGCCCGGAAACCTGGCCCTGTCTTCTTGACGAGCATTCCTAGGGGTC
TTTCCCCTCTCGCCAAAGGAATGCAAGGTCTGTTGAATGTCGTGAAGGAAGCAGTTCCTCTGGAAGCTTC
TTGAAGACAAACAACGTCTGTAGCGACCCTTTGCAGGCAGCGGAACCCCCCACCTGGCGACAGGTGCCTC
TGCGGCCAAAAGCCACGTGTATAAGATACACCTGCAAAGGCGGCACAACCCCAGTGCCACGTTGTGAGTT
GGATAGTTGTGGAAAGAGTCAAATGGCTCTCCTCAAGCGTATTCAACAAGGGGCTGAAGGATGCCCAGAA
GGTACCCCATTGTATGGGATCTGATCTGGGGCCTCGGTGCACATGCTTTACATGTGTTTAGTCGAGGTTA
AAAAAACGTCTAGGCCCCCCGAACCACGGGGACGTGGTTTTCCTTTGAAAAACACGATGATAATATGGCC
ACAACCATGGTGAGCAAGGGCGAGGAGCTGTTCACCGGGGTGGTGCCCATCCTGGTCGAGCTGGACGGCG
ACGTAAACGGCCACAAGTTCAGCGTGTCCGGCGAGGGCGAGGGCGATGCCACCTACGGCAAGCTGACCCT
GAAGTTCATCTGCACCACCGGCAAGCTGCCCGTGCCCTGGCCCACCCTCGTGACCACCTTCGGCTACGGC
CTGCAGTGCTTCGCCCGCTACCCCGACCACATGAAGCAGCACGACTTCTTCAAGTCCGCCATGCCCGAAG
GCTACGTCCAGGAGCGCACCATCTTCTTCAAGGACGACGGCAACTACAAGACCCGCGCCGAGGTGAAGTT
CGAGGGCGACACCCTGGTGAACCGCATCGAGCTGAAGGGCATCGACTTCAAGGAGGACGGCAACATCCTG
GGGCACAAGCTGGAGTACAACTACAACAGCCACAACGTCTATATCATGGCCGACAAGCAGAAGAACGGCA
TCAAGGTGAACTTCAAGATCCGCCACAACATCGAGGACGGCAGCGTGCAGCTCGCCGACCACTACCAGCA
GAACACCCCCATCGGCGACGGCCCCGTGCTGCTGCCCGACAACCACTACCTGAGCTACCAGTCCGCCCTG
AGCAAAGACCCCAACGAGAAGCGCGATCACATGGTCCTGCTGGAGTTCGTGACCGCCGCCGGGATCACTC
TCGGCATGGACGAGCTGTACAAGTAAGTCGACGATAAAATAAAAGATTTTATTTAGTCTCCAGAAAAAGG
GGGGAATGAAAGACCCCACCTGTAGGTTTGGCAAGCTAGCTTAAGTAACGCCATTTTGCAAGGCATGGAA
AAATACATAACTGAGAATAGAGAAGTTCAGATCAAGGTCAGGAACAGATGGAACAGCTGAATATGGGCCA
AACAGGATATCTGTGGTAAGCAGTTCCTGCCCCGGCTCAGGGCCAAGAACAGATGGAACAGCTGAATATG
GGCCAAACAGGATATCTGTGGTAAGCAGTTCCTGCCCCGGCTCAGGGCCAAGAACAGATGGTCCCCAGAT
GCGGTCCAGCCCTCAGCAGTTTCTAGAGAACCATCAGATGTTTCCAGGGTGCCCCAAGGACCTGAAATGA
CCCTGTGCCTTATTTGAACTAACCAATCAGTTCGCTTCTCGCTTCTGTTCGCGCGCTTCTGCTCCCCGAG
CTCAATAAAAGAGCCCACAACCCCTCACTCGGGGCGCCAGTCCTCCGATTGACTGAGTCGCCCGGGTACC
CGTGTATCCAATAAACCCTCTTGCAGTTGCATCCGACTTGTGGTCTCGCTGTTCCTTGGGAGGGTCTCCT
CTGAGTGATTGACTACCCGTCAGCGGGGGTCTTTCACATGCAGCATGTATCAAAATTAATTTGGTTTTTT
TTCTTAAGTATTTACATTAAATGGCCATAGTTGCATTAATGAATCGGCCAACGCGCGGGGAGAGGCGGTT
TGCGTATTGGGCGCTCTTCCGCTTCCTCGCTCACTGACTCGCTGCGCTCGGTCGTTCGGCTGCGGCGAGC
GGTATCAGCTCACTCAAAGGCGGTAATACGGTTATCCACAGAATCAGGGGATAACGCAGGAAAGAACATG
TGAGCAAAAGGCCAGCAAAAGGCCAGGAACCGTAAAAAGGCCGCGTTGCTGGCGTTTTTCCATAGGCTCC
GCCCCCCTGACGAGCATCACAAAAATCGACGCTCAAGTCAGAGGTGGCGAAACCCGACAGGACTATAAAG
ATACCAGGCGTTTCCCCCTGGAAGCTCCCTCGTGCGCTCTCCTGTTCCGACCCTGCCGCTTACCGGATAC
CTGTCCGCCTTTCTCCCTTCGGGAAGCGTGGCGCTTTCTCATAGCTCACGCTGTAGGTATCTCAGTTCGG
TGTAGGTCGTTCGCTCCAAGCTGGGCTGTGTGCACGAACCCCCCGTTCAGCCCGACCGCTGCGCCTTATC
CGGTAACTATCGTCTTGAGTCCAACCCGGTAAGACACGACTTATCGCCACTGGCAGCAGCCACTGGTAAC
AGGATTAGCAGAGCGAGGTATGTAGGCGGTGCTACAGAGTTCTTGAAGTGGTGGCCTAACTACGGCTACA
CTAGAAGAACAGTATTTGGTATCTGCGCTCTGCTGAAGCCAGTTACCTTCGGAAAAAGAGTTGGTAGCTC
TTGATCCGGCAAACAAACCACCGCTGGTAGCGGTGGTTTTTTTGTTTGCAAGCAGCAGATTACGCGCAGA
AAAAAAGGATCTCAAGAAGATCCTTTGATCTTTTCTACGGGGTCTGACGCTCAGTGGAACGAAAACTCAC
GTTAAGGGATTTTGGTCATGAGATTATCAAAAAGGATCTTCACCTAGATCCTTTTGCGGCCGGCCGCAAA
TCAATCTAAAGTATATATGAGTAAACTTGGTCTGACAGTTACCAATGCTTAATCAGTGAGGCACCTATCT
CAGCGATCTGTCTATTTCGTTCATCCATAGTTGCCTGACTCCCCGTCGTGTAGATAACTACGATACGGGA
GGGCTTACCATCTGGCCCCAGTGCTGCAATGATACCGCGAGACCCACGCTCACCGGCTCCAGATTTATCA
GCAATAAACCAGCCAGCCGGAAGGGCCGAGCGCAGAAGTGGTCCTGCAACTTTATCCGCCTCCATCCAGT
CTATTAATTGTTGCCGGGAAGCTAGAGTAAGTAGTTCGCCAGTTAATAGTTTGCGCAACGTTGTTGCCAT
TGCTACAGGCATCGTGGTGTCACGCTCGTCGTTTGGTATGGCTTCATTCAGCTCCGGTTCCCAACGATCA
AGGCGAGTTACATGATCCCCCATGTTGTGCAAAAAAGCGGTTAGCTCCTTCGGTCCTCCGATCGTTGTCA
GAAGTAAGTTGGCCGCAGTGTTATCACTCATGGTTATGGCAGCACTGCATAATTCTCTTACTGTCATGCC
ATCCGTAAGATGCTTTTCTGTGACTGGTGAGTACTCAACCAAGTCATTCTGAGAATAGTGTATGCGGCGA
CCGAGTTGCTCTTGCCCGGCGTCAATACGGGATAATACCGCGCCACATAGCAGAACTTTAAAAGTGCTCA
TCATTGGAAAACGTTCTTCGGGGCGAAAACTCTCAAGGATCTTACCGCTGTTGAGATCCAGTTCGATGTA
ACCCACTCGTGCACCCAACTGATCTTCAGCATCTTTTACTTTCACCAGCGTTTCTGGGTGAGCAAAAACA
GGAAGGCAAAATGCCGCAAAAAAGGGAATAAGGGCGACACGGAAATGTTGAATACTCATACTCTTCCTTT
TTCAATATTATTGAAGCATTTATCAGGGTTATTGTCTCATGA
